Addgene plasmid #236872: cRAF CRD-RBD: KRAS G12C BiBRET Vector
Purpose: Express cRAF CRD-RBD: KRAS G12C in Mammalian Cells under a CMV promoter
Depositing lab: Promega Corporation.
Backbone
  Vector backbone: pFN224C NanoLuc(R) CMV-Neo BiBRET-Balanced Vector and pFC221K HaloTag(R) CMV-Blast BiBRET Vector
  Vector type: Mammalian Expression
  Selectable markers: Blasticidin
Growth in bacteria
  Bacterial resistance: Kanamycin, 50 μg/mL
  Growth temperature: 37°C
  Growth strain: DH5alpha
  Copy number: High Copy
Gene/Insert 1
  Gene/Insert name: KRAS
  Species: H. sapiens (human)
  Mutation: G12C
  Entrez Gene: KRAS (a.k.a. 'C-K-RAS, C-K-RAS, CFC2, K-RAS2A, K-RAS2B, K-RAS4A, K-RAS4B, K-Ras, K-Ras 2, KI-RAS, KRAS1, KRAS2, NS, NS3, OES, RALD, RASK2, c-Ki-ras, c-Ki-ras2)
  Promoter: CMV
  Tag / fusion protein: NanoLuc (R) (C terminal on backbone)
  Cloning method: Other
Gene/Insert 2
  Gene/Insert name: cRAF(RBD)-CRD
  Species: H. sapiens (human)
  Entrez Gene: RAF1 (a.k.a. CMD1NN, CRAF, NS5, Raf-1, c-Raf)
  Tag / fusion protein: HaloTag (R) (C terminal on backbone)
Terms and licenses: Academic/Nonprofit Terms; Industry Terms
How to cite: cRAF CRD-RBD: KRAS G12C BiBRET Vector was a gift from Promega Corporation (Addgene plasmid # 236872 ; http://n2t.net/addgene:236872 ; RRID:Addgene_236872)
