[The description below was written by a language model from this plasmid's Addgene catalogue record and pLannotate feature annotations shown in this document.]
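Description:
The cRAF CRD-RBD: KRAS G12C BiBRET Vector is a 6.8 kb mammalian expression plasmid that produces both partners of a NanoBRET protein-interaction pair from one molecule. It combines elements of two Promega backbones, a NanoLuc CMV-Neo BiBRET-Balanced vector and a HaloTag CMV-Blast BiBRET vector. In bacteria it replicates from a high-copy ColE1/pUC-type origin and is selected with kanamycin through an EM7-driven neo (nptII) gene, which is preceded by a single loxP site. For selection in mammalian cells, an SV40 enhancer/early promoter drives the blasticidin S deaminase gene, followed by a synthetic poly(A) signal.

The payload is arranged as two divergent transcription units sharing a central CMV enhancer. In one direction, the full CMV promoter, a chimeric β-globin/immunoglobulin intron and a T7 promoter precede a fragment of human RAF1 (the Ras-binding and cysteine-rich domains), joined through a TEV protease site to a C-terminal HaloTag, the energy acceptor once labelled with a fluorescent chloroalkane ligand. In the opposite direction, a minimal CMV promoter fragment and an SP6 promoter drive NanoLuc luciferase fused to human KRAS carrying the G12C mutation, the luminescent donor. The weaker minimal promoter presumably keeps donor levels low relative to acceptor. Each unit ends in an SV40 poly(A) signal. The catalogue lists NanoLuc as a C-terminal tag, but in the annotated sequence it lies upstream of KRAS, which indicates an N-terminal fusion.

The record states the purpose only as co-expression of the two proteins in mammalian cells. The design fits live-cell BRET measurement of the interaction between KRAS G12C and its effector cRAF, for example when evaluating compounds that disrupt that interaction.
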