Features (pLannotate 1.2.2; 24 found; start..end, strand, type, name):
     61..182     -  polyA_signal   SV40 poly(A) signal: SV40 polyadenylation signal
    205..273     -  CDS            large T antigen (fragment): large T antigen from SV40 (simian virus 40)
    297..330     +  protein_bind   loxP: Cre-mediated recombination occurs in the 8-bp core sequence (GCATACAT). Cre recombinase
    340..387     +  promoter       EM7 promoter: synthetic bacterial promoter&nbsp
    419..1210    +  CDS            neo: KKA2_KLEPN - Also known as kan, nptII. Experimental evidence at protein level: Swiss-Prot protein existence level 1. Resistance to kanamycin, neomycin, paromomycin, ribostamycin, butirosin and gentamicin B. From Klebsiella pneumoniae.
   1371..1959    -  rep_origin     ori: high-copy-number ColE1/pMB1/pBR322/pUC origin of replication
   2085..2133    -  polyA_signal   poly(A) signal: synthetic polyadenylation signal
   2157..2555    -  CDS            BSD: blasticidin S deaminase; Aspergillus terreus BSD; confers resistance to blasticidin
   2586..2943    -  promoter       SV40 promoter: SV40 enhancer and early promoter
   3022..3103    -  polyA_signal   SV40 poly(A) signal: SV40 polyadenylation signal
   3126..3209    -  CDS            large T antigen (fragment): large T antigen from SV40 (simian virus 40)
   3265..3297    -  misc_feature   MCS (fragment): pUC18/19 multiple cloning site
   3306..3872    -  CDS            K-Ras: human small GTPase proto-oncoprotein
   3894..4406    -  CDS            Nluc: NanoLuc® luciferase human codon-optimized
   4445..4463    -  promoter       SP6 promoter: promoter for bacteriophage SP6 RNA polymerase
   4489..4511    -  promoter       minimal CMV promoter (fragment): human cytomegalovirus (CMV) immediate early promoter
   4521..4886    +  enhancer       CMV enhancer: human cytomegalovirus immediate early enhancer
   4888..5087    +  promoter       CMV promoter: human cytomegalovirus (CMV) immediate early promoter
   5226..5358    +  intron         chimeric intron: chimera between introns from human β-globin and immunoglobulin heavy chain genes
   5402..5420    +  promoter       T7 promoter: promoter for bacteriophage T7 RNA polymerase
   5437..5856    +  CDS            RAF1 (fragment): RAF1_HUMAN - Also known as RAF. Experimental evidence at protein level: Swiss-Prot protein existence level 1. Serine/threonine-protein kinase that acts as a regulatory link between the membrane-associated Ras GTPases and the MAPK/ERK cascade, and this critical regulatory link functions as a switch determining cell fate decisions including proliferation, differentiation, apoptosis, survival and oncogenic transformation. RAF1 activation initiates a mitogen-activated protein kinase (MAPK) cascade that comprises a sequential phosphorylation of the dual-specific MAPK kinases (MAP2K1/MEK1 and MAP2K2
   5875..5895    +  CDS            TEV site: tobacco etch virus (TEV) protease recognition and cleavage site
   5911..6794    +  CDS            HaloTag® (fragment): modified bacterial dehalogenase that forms covalent bonds with chloroalkane derivatives
   6805..12      +  misc_feature   MCS (fragment) (across the origin): pUC18/19 multiple cloning site
>Addgene plasmid #236872 | cRAF CRD-RBD: KRAS G12C BiBRET Vector | addgene full sequence | sequence record 472463 | Addgene NGS Result
GGCATGCAAGCTGATTTGGCTGCTGCCACCGCTGAGCAAGGCCGCTTCGAGCAGACATGATAAGATACAT
TGATGAGTTTGGACAAACCACAACTAGAATGCAGTGAAAAAAATGCTTTATTTGTGAAATTTGTGATGCT
ATTGCTTTATTTGTAACCATTATAAGCTGCAATAAACAAGTTAACAACAACAATTGCATTCATTTTATGT
TTCAGGTTCAGGGGGAGATGTGGGAGGTTTTTTTAAGCAAGTAAAACCTCTACAAATGTGGTAAAATCTT
AATTAAGAATTCTAATATAACTTCGTATAGCATACATTATACGAAGTTATGGATCCACTGTTGACAATTA
ATCATCGGCATAGTATATCGGCATAGTATAATACGACAAGGTGAGGAACTAAACCCAGGAGGCAGATCAT
GATTGAACAAGATGGATTGCACGCAGGTTCTCCGGCCGCTTGGGTGGAGAGGCTATTCGGCTATGACTGG
GCACAACAGACAATCGGCTGCTCTGATGCCGCCGTGTTCCGGCTGTCAGCGCAGGGGCGCCCGGTTCTTT
TTGTCAAGACCGACCTGTCCGGTGCCCTGAATGAACTGCAGGACGAGGCAGCGCGGCTATCGTGGCTGGC
CACGACGGGCGTTCCTTGCGCAGCTGTGCTCGACGTTGTCACTGAAGCGGGAAGGGACTGGCTGCTATTG
GGCGAAGTGCCGGGGCAGGATCTCCTGTCATCTCACCTTGCTCCTGCCGAGAAAGTATCCATCATGGCTG
ATGCAATGCGGCGGCTGCATACGCTTGATCCGGCTACCTGCCCATTCGACCACCAAGCGAAACATCGCAT
CGAGCGAGCACGTACTCGGATGGAAGCCGGTCTTGTCGATCAGGATGATCTGGACGAAGAGCATCAGGGG
CTCGCGCCAGCCGAACTTTTCGCCAGGCTCAAGGCGCGCATGCCCGACGGCGAGGATCTCGTCGTGACCC
ATGGCGATGCCTGCTTGCCGAATATCATGGTGGAAAATGGCCGCTTTTCTGGATTCATCGACTGTGGCCG
GCTGGGTGTGGCGGACCGCTATCAGGACATAGCGTTGGCTACCCGTGATATTGCTGAAGAGCTTGGCGGC
GAATGGGCTGACCGCTTCCTCGTGCTTTACGGTATCGCCGCTCCCGATTCGCAGCGCATCGCCTTCTATC
GCCTTCTTGACGAGTTCTTCTGATTCGAAATGACCGACCAAGCGACGCCCAACCGGTATCAGCTCACTCA
AAGGCGGTAATACGGTTATCCACAGAATCAGGGGATAACGCAGGAAAGAACATGTGAGCAAAAGGCCAGC
AAAAGGCCAGGAACCGTAAAAAGGCCGCGTTGCTGGCGTTTTTCCATAGGCTCCGCCCCCCTGACGAGCA
TCACAAAAATCGACGCTCAAGTCAGAGGTGGCGAAACCCGACAGGACTATAAAGATACCAGGCGTTTCCC
CCTGGAAGCTCCCTCGTGCGCTCTCCTGTTCCGACCCTGCCGCTTACCGGATACCTGTCCGCCTTTCTCC
CTTCGGGAAGCGTGGCGCTTTCTCATAGCTCACGCTGTAGGTATCTCAGTTCGGTGTAGGTCGTTCGCTC
CAAGCTGGGCTGTGTGCACGAACCCCCCGTTCAGCCCGACCGCTGCGCCTTATCCGGTAACTATCGTCTT
GAGTCCAACCCGGTAAGACACGACTTATCGCCACTGGCAGCAGCCACTGGTAACAGGATTAGCAGAGCGA
GGTATGTAGGCGGTGCTACAGAGTTCTTGAAGTGGTGGCCTAACTACGGCTACACTAGAAGGACAGTATT
TGGTATCTGCGCTCTGCTGAAGCCAGTTACCTTCGGAAAAAGAGTTGGTAGCTCTTGATCCGGCAAACAA
ACCACCGCTGGTAGCGGTGGTTTTTTTGTTTGCAAGCAGCAGATTACGCGCAGAAAAAAAGGATTTCAAG
AAGATCCTTTGATCTTTTCTACGGGGTCTGACGCTCAGTGGAACGAAAACTCACGTTAAGGGATTTTGGT
CATGAGATTATCAAAAAGGATCTTCACCTAGATCCTTTTATAGTCCGGAATCGTCACACAAAAAACCAAC
ACACAGATGTAATGAAAATAAAGATATTTTATTGCGGCCATCGTGATGGCTAGAGTTTAGCCCTCCCACA
CATAACCAGAGGGCAGCAATTCACGAATCCCAACTGCCGTCGGCTGTCCATCACTGTCCTTCACTATGGC
TTTGATCCCAGGATGCAGATCGAGAAGCACCTGTCGGCACCGTCCGCAGGGGCTCAAGATGCCCCTGTTC
TCATTTCCGATCGCGACGATACAAGTCAGGTTGCCAGCTGCCGCAGCAGCAGCAGTGCCCAGCACCACGA
GTTCTGCACAAGGTCCCCCAGTAAAATGATATACATTGACACCAGTGAAGATGCGGCCGTCGCTAGAGAG
AGCTGCGCTGGCGACGCTGTAGTCTTCAGAGATGGGGATGCTGTTGATTGTAGCCGTTGCTCTTTCAATG
AGGGTGGATTCTTCTTGAGACAAAGGCTTGGCCATGGTGGCGCTAGTGTCAGAAGAATCGAGCTTTTTGC
AAAAGCCTAGGCCTCCAAAAAAGCCTCCTCACTACTTCTGGAATAGCTCAGAGGCCGAGGCGGCCTCGGC
CTCTGCATAAATAAAAAAAATTAGTCAGCCATGGGGCGGAGAATGGGCGGAACTGGGCGGAGTTAGGGGC
GGGATGGGCGGAGTTAGGGGCGGGACTATGGTTGCTGACTAATTGAGATGCATGCTTTGCATACTTCTGC
CTGCTGGGGAGCCTGGGGACTTTCCACACCTGGTTGCTGACTAATTGAGATGCATGCTTTGCATACTTCT
GCCTGCTGGGGAGCCTGGGGACTTTCCACACCCTAACTGACACACATTCCACAGCTGGTTCTTTCCGCCT
CAGAAGGTACCTAACCAAGTTCCTCTTTCAGAGGTTATTTCAGGCCATGGTGCTGCGCAAGACGCGTTAA
TTAAGACGTCGGCAGTGAAAAAAATGCTTTATTTGTGAAATTTGTGATGCTATTGCTTTATTTGTAACCA
TTATAAGCTGCAATAAACAAGTTAACAACAACAATTGCATTCATTTTATGTTTCAGGTTCAGGGGGAGGT
GTGGGAGGTTTTTTAAAGCAAGTAAAACCTCTACAAATGTGGTATGGCTGATTATGATCCGCGGCCGCAA
TACGTCGACGTTATCAGCTGACTTCGTACGAGAGCCTAGGTGTTTCTAGAGGATCCCCGGGTACCGAGCC
CGAATTCGTTTAAACTTACATAATTACACACTTTGTCTTTGACTTCTTTTTCTTCTTTTTACCATCTTTG
CTCATCTTTTCTTTATGTTTTCGAATTTCTCGAACTAATGTATAGAAGGCATCATCAACACCCTGTCTTG
TCTTTGCTGATGTTTCAATAAAAGGAATTCCATAACTTCTTGCTAAGTCCTGAGCCTGTTTTGTGTCTAC
TGTTCTAGAAGGCAAATCACATTTATTTCCTACTAGGACCATAGGTACATCTTCAGAGTCCTTAACTCTT
TTAATTTGTTCTCTATAATGGTGAATATCTTCAAATGATTTAGTATTATTTATGGCAAATACACAAAGAA
AGCCCTCCCCAGTCCTCATGTACTGGTCCCTCATTGCACTGTACTCCTCTTGACCTGCTGTGTCGAGAAT
ATCCAAGAGACAGGTTTCTCCATCAATTACTACTTGCTTCCTGTAGGAATCCTCTATTGTTGGATCATAT
TCGTCCACAAAATGATTCTGAATTAGCTGTATCGTCAAGGCACTCTTGCCTACGCCGCAAGCTCCAACTA
CCACAAGTTTATATTCAGTCATGGCGATCGCGCCGCTCGAGCCCGCCAGAATGCGTTCGCACAGCCGCCA
GCCGGTCACTCCGTTGATGGTTACTCGGAACAGCAGGGAGCCGTCGGGGTTGATCAGGCGCTCGTCGATA
ATTTTGTTGCCGTTCCACAGGGTCCCTGTTACAGTGATCTTTTTGCCGTCGAACACGGCGATGCCTTCAT
ACGGCCGTCCGAAATAGTCGATCATGTTCGGCGTAACCCCGTCGATTACCAGTGTGCCATAGTGCAGGAT
CACCTTAAAGTGATGATCATCCACAGGGTACACCACCTTAAAAATTTTTTCGATCTGGCCCATTTGGTCG
CCGCTCAGACCTTCATACGGGATGATGACATGGATGTCGATCTTCAGCCCATTTTCACCGCTCAGGACAA
TCCTTTGGATCGGAGTTACGGACACCCCGAGATTCTGAAACAAACTGGACACACCTCCCTGTTCAAGGAC
TTGGTCCAGGTTGTAGCCGGCTGTCTGTCGCCAGTCCCCAACGAAATCTTCGAGTGTGAAGACCATGGTG
AGCGCTAGCTGCAAAAAGAACAAGTAGCTTGTATTCTATAGTGTCACCTAAATGGGCGATCTGACGGTTC
ACTAAACCAGCTCTGCTTATATAGGCCTCCCTGGCGCGCCACTAGTTATTAATAGTAATCAATTACGGGG
TCATTAGTTCATAGCCCATATATGGAGTTCCGCGTTACATAACTTACGGTAAATGGCCCGCCTGGCTGAC
CGCCCAACGACCCCCGCCCATTGACGTCAATAATGACGTATGTTCCCATAGTAACGCCAATAGGGACTTT
CCATTGACGTCAATGGGTGGAGTATTTACGGTAAACTGCCCACTTGGCAGTACATCAAGTGTATCATATG
CCAAGTCCGCCCCCTATTGACGTCAATGACGGTAAATGGCCCGCCTGGCATTATGCCCAGTACATGACCT
TACGGGACTTTCCTACTTGGCAGTACATCTACGTATTAGTCATCGCTATTACCATGGTGATGCGGTTTTG
GCAGTACACCAATGGGCGTGGATAGCGGTTTGACTCACGGGGATTTCCAAGTCTCCACCCCATTGACGTC
AATGGGAGTTTGTTTTGGCACCAAAATCAACGGGACTTTCCAAAATGTCGTAATAACCCCGCCCCGTTGA
CGCAAATGGGCGGTAGGCGTGTACGGTGGGAGGTCTATATAAGCAGAGCTGGTTTAGTGAACCGTCAGAT
CACTAGAAGCTTTATTGCGGTAGTTTATCACAGTTAAATTGCTAACGCAGTCAGTGCTTCTGACACAACA
GTCTCGAACTTAAGCTGCAGAAGTTGGTCGTGAGGCACTGGGCAGGTAAGTATCAAGGTTACAAGACAGG
TTTAAGGAGACCAATAGAAACTGGGCTTGTCGAGACAGAGAAGACTCTTGCGTTTCTGATAGGCACCTAT
TGGTCTTACTGACATCCACTTTGCCTTTCTCTCCACAGGTGTCCACTCCCAGTTCAATTACAGCTCTTAA
GGCTAGAGTATTAATACGACTCACTATAGGGCTAGCGATCGCCATGCCTTCTAAGACAAGCAACACTATC
CGTGTTTTCTTGCCGAACAAGCAAAGAACAGTGGTCAATGTGCGAAATGGAATGAGCTTGCATGACTGCC
TTATGAAAGCACTCAAGGTGAGGGGCCTGCAACCAGAGTGCTGTGCAGTGTTCAGACTTCTCCACGAACA
CAAAGGTAAAAAAGCACGCTTAGATTGGAATACTGATGCTGCGTCTTTGATTGGAGAAGAACTTCAAGTA
GATTTCCTGGATCATGTTCCCCTCACAACACACAACTTTGCTCGGAAGACGTTCCTGAAGCTTGCCTTCT
GTGACATCTGTCAGAAATTCCTGCTCAATGGATTTCGATGTCAGACTTGTGGCTACAAATTTCATGAGCA
CTGTAGCACCAAAGTACCTACTATGTGTGTGGACTGGAGTAACGTTTCTCTCGAGCCAACCACTGAGGAT
CTGTACTTTCAGAGCGATAACGATGGATCCGAAATCGGTACTGGCTTTCCATTCGACCCCCATTATGTGG
AAGTCCTGGGCGAGCGCATGCACTACGTCGATGTTGGTCCGCGCGATGGCACCCCTGTGCTGTTCCTGCA
CGGTAACCCGACCTCCTCCTACGTGTGGCGCAACATCATCCCGCATGTTGCACCGACCCATCGCTGCATT
GCTCCAGACCTGATCGGTATGGGCAAATCCGACAAACCAGACCTGGGTTATTTCTTCGACGACCACGTCC
GCTTCATGGATGCCTTCATCGAAGCCCTGGGTCTGGAAGAGGTCGTCCTGGTCATTCACGACTGGGGCTC
CGCTCTGGGTTTCCACTGGGCCAAGCGCAATCCAGAGCGCGTCAAAGGTATTGCATTTATGGAGTTCATC
CGCCCTATCCCGACCTGGGACGAATGGCCAGAATTTGCCCGCGAGACCTTCCAGGCCTTCCGCACCACCG
ACGTCGGCCGCAAGCTGATCATCGATCAGAACGTTTTTATCGAGGGTACGCTGCCGATGGGTGTCGTCCG
CCCGCTGACTGAAGTCGAGATGGACCATTACCGCGAGCCGTTCCTGAATCCTGTTGACCGCGAGCCACTG
TGGCGCTTCCCAAACGAGCTGCCAATCGCCGGTGAGCCAGCGAACATCGTCGCGCTGGTCGAAGAATACA
TGGACTGGCTGCACCAGTCCCCTGTCCCGAAGCTGCTGTTCTGGGGCACCCCAGGCGTTCTGATCCCACC
GGCCGAAGCCGCTCGCCTGGCCAAAAGCCTGCCTAACTGCAAGGCTGTGGACATCGGCCCGGGTCTGAAT
CTGCTGCAAGAAGACAACCCGGACCTGATCGGCAGCGAGATCGCGCGCTGGCTGTCTACTCTGGAGATTT
CCGGTTAATAGAATTCTAGAGTCGACCTGCA
